Addgene plasmid #53879: SOD1_pCSdest
Depositing lab: Roger Reeves. Depositing organization: Johns Hopkins University and School of Medicine. Publication: Survey of Human Chromosome 21 Gene Expression Effects on Early Development in Danio rerio. Edie S, Zaghloul NA, Leitch CC, Klinedinst DK, Lebron J, Thole JF, McCallion AS, Katsanis N, Reeves RH. G3 (Bethesda). 2018 Jul 2;8(7):2215-2223. doi: 10.1534/g3.118.200144. PubMed 29760202.
Backbone
  Vector backbone: pCSDest
  Backbone manufacturer: Lawson Lab (Addgene Plasmid 22423)
  Backbone size w/o insert (bp): 4095
  Vector type: Mammalian Expression
Growth in bacteria
  Bacterial resistance: Ampicillin, 100 μg/mL
  Growth temperature: 37°C
  Growth strain: Top10
  Copy number: High Copy
Gene/Insert
  Gene/Insert name: SOD1
  Species: H. sapiens (human)
  Insert size (bp): 465
  Entrez Gene: SOD1 (a.k.a. ALS, ALS1, HEL-S-44, IPOA, SOD, STAHP, hSod1, homodimer)
  Promoter: SP6 and CMV
  Cloning method: Gateway Cloning
  Sequencing primers: 5′ CMV-F; 3′ EBV-Rev
Terms and licenses: Academic/Nonprofit Terms; Industry Terms
Depositor comments: NM_000454
How to cite: SOD1_pCSdest was a gift from Roger Reeves (Addgene plasmid # 53879 ; http://n2t.net/addgene:53879 ; RRID:Addgene_53879)
