[The description below was written by a language model from this plasmid's Addgene catalogue record.]
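Description:
SOD1_pCSdest is a mammalian expression plasmid in which the human SOD1 coding sequence (superoxide dismutase 1, an insert of about 465 bp corresponding to the reference transcript noted by the depositor) has been placed into the pCSDest backbone by Gateway recombination. pCSDest is a Gateway destination version of the pCS2-type vector family, roughly 4.1 kb without insert. The plasmid is maintained in E. coli as a high-copy construct under ampicillin selection. The record does not include a feature table, so the origin of replication, polyadenylation signal, and the attB-type recombination scars expected to flank a Gateway-derived insert are not itemised. No epitope tag or fluorescent reporter is recorded.

The insert lies downstream of two promoters, CMV and SP6, which serve different purposes. The CMV promoter drives constitutive RNA polymerase II transcription when the plasmid DNA is introduced into vertebrate cells. The SP6 bacteriophage promoter allows in vitro transcription of SOD1 mRNA from the same template, which can then be delivered directly, for example by embryo microinjection. The associated publication is a survey of how expression of human chromosome 21 genes affects early development in zebrafish. This indicates that the construct is one member of a clone set built to overexpress individual chromosome 21 genes, SOD1 being one, and to score the resulting developmental phenotypes. Beyond that context, it can serve as a general-purpose source of untagged human SOD1 for transient expression or for synthetic mRNA production.
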