>Addgene plasmid #53879 | SOD1_pCSdest | addgene partial sequence | sequence record 94927 | CMV-F 5'-CGCAAATGGGCGGTAGGCGTG-3'
GCTCGTTTAGGGAACCGCCATTCTGCCTGGGGACGTCGGAGCAAGCTTGATTTAGGTGACACTATAGAAT
ACAAGCTACTTGTTCTTTTTGCAGGATCCCATCGATTCGAATTCAAGGATCACAAGTTTGTACAAAAAAG
CAGGCACC
[462 nt withheld, positions 149-610]
TAGAACCCAGCTTTCTTGTACAAAGTGGTGATCCTCTCGAGCCTCTAGAACTATAGTGAGTCGTATTACG
TAGATCCAGACATGATAAGATACATTGATGAGTTTGGACAAACCACAACTAG
