>Addgene plasmid #53879 | SOD1_pCSdest | addgene partial sequence | sequence record 95076 | EBV-rev 5'-GTGGTTTGTCCAAACTCATC-3'
TACGACTCACTATAGTTCTAGAGGCTCGAGAGGATCACCACTTTGTACAAGAAAGCTGGGTTCTA
[462 nt withheld, positions 66-527]
GGTGCCTGCTTTTTTGTACAAACTTGTGATCCTTGAATTCGAATCGATGGGATCCTGCAAAAAGAACAAG
TAGCTTGTATTCTATAGTGTCACCTAAATCAAGCTTGCTCCGACGTCCCCAGGCAGAATGGCGGTTCCCT
AAACGAGCATTGCTTATATAGACCTCCCATTAGGCACGCCTACCGCCCA
